>Addgene plasmid #35519 | pLenti-CaMKIIa-C1C2-EYFP | depositor full sequence | sequence record 43429 | pLenti-CaMKIIa-C1C2-EYFP sequence 11022 bps
GTCGACGGATCGGGAGATCTCCCGATCCCCTATGGTGCACTCTCAGTACAATCTGCTCTGATGCCGCATA
GTTAAGCCAGTATCTGCTCCCTGCTTGTGTGTTGGAGGTCGCTGAGTAGTGCGCGAGCAAAATTTAAGCT
ACAACAAGGCAAGGCTTGACCGACAATTGCATGAAGAATCTGCTTAGGGTTAGGCGTTTTGCGCTGCTTC
GCGATGTACGGGCCAGATATACGCGTTGACATTGATTATTGACTAGTTATTAATAGTAATCAATTACGGG
GTCATTAGTTCATAGCCCATATATGGAGTTCCGCGTTACATAACTTACGGTAAATGGCCCGCCTGGCTGA
CCGCCCAACGACCCCCGCCCATTGACGTCAATAATGACGTATGTTCCCATAGTAACGCCAATAGGGACTT
TCCATTGACGTCAATGGGTGGAGTATTTACGGTAAACTGCCCACTTGGCAGTACATCAAGTGTATCATAT
GCCAAGTACGCCCCCTATTGACGTCAATGACGGTAAATGGCCCGCCTGGCATTATGCCCAGTACATGACC
TTATGGGACTTTCCTACTTGGCAGTACATCTACGTATTAGTCATCGCTATTACCATGGTGATGCGGTTTT
GGCAGTACATCAATGGGCGTGGATAGCGGTTTGACTCACGGGGATTTCCAAGTCTCCACCCCATTGACGT
CAATGGGAGTTTGTTTTGGCACCAAAATCAACGGGACTTTCCAAAATGTCGTAACAACTCCGCCCCATTG
ACGCAAATGGGCGGTAGGCGTGTACGGTGGGAGGTCTATATAAGCAGCGCGTTTTGCCTGTACTGGGTCT
CTCTGGTTAGACCAGATCTGAGCCTGGGAGCTCTCTGGCTAACTAGGGAACCCACTGCTTAAGCCTCAAT
AAAGCTTGCCTTGAGTGCTTCAAGTAGTGTGTGCCCGTCTGTTGTGTGACTCTGGTAACTAGAGATCCCT
CAGACCCTTTTAGTCAGTGTGGAAAATCTCTAGCAGTGGCGCCCGAACAGGGACTTGAAAGCGAAAGGGA
AACCAGAGGAGCTCTCTCGACGCAGGACTCGGCTTGCTGAAGCGCGCACGGCAAGAGGCGAGGGGCGGCG
ACTGGTGAGTACGCCAAAAATTTTGACTAGCGGAGGCTAGAAGGAGAGAGATGGGTGCGAGAGCGTCAGT
ATTAAGCGGGGGAGAATTAGATCGCGATGGGAAAAAATTCGGTTAAGGCCAGGGGGAAAGAAAAAATATA
AATTAAAACATATAGTATGGGCAAGCAGGGAGCTAGAACGATTCGCAGTTAATCCTGGCCTGTTAGAAAC
ATCAGAAGGCTGTAGACAAATACTGGGACAGCTACAACCATCCCTTCAGACAGGATCAGAAGAACTTAGA
TCATTATATAATACAGTAGCAACCCTCTATTGTGTGCATCAAAGGATAGAGATAAAAGACACCAAGGAAG
CTTTAGACAAGATAGAGGAAGAGCAAAACAAAAGTAAGACCACCGCACAGCAAGCGGCCGCTGATCTTCA
GACCTGGAGGAGGAGATATGAGGGACAATTGGAGAAGTGAATTATATAAATATAAAGTAGTAAAAATTGA
ACCATTAGGAGTAGCACCCACCAAGGCAAAGAGAAGAGTGGTGCAGAGAGAAAAAAGAGCAGTGGGAATA
GGAGCTTTGTTCCTTGGGTTCTTGGGAGCAGCAGGAAGCACTATGGGCGCAGCGTCAATGACGCTGACGG
TACAGGCCAGACAATTATTGTCTGGTATAGTGCAGCAGCAGAACAATTTGCTGAGGGCTATTGAGGCGCA
ACAGCATCTGTTGCAACTCACAGTCTGGGGCATCAAGCAGCTCCAGGCAAGAATCCTGGCTGTGGAAAGA
TACCTAAAGGATCAACAGCTCCTGGGGATTTGGGGTTGCTCTGGAAAACTCATTTGCACCACTGCTGTGC
CTTGGAATGCTAGTTGGAGTAATAAATCTCTGGAACAGATTTGGAATCACACGACCTGGATGGAGTGGGA
CAGAGAAATTAACAATTACACAAGCTTAATACACTCCTTAATTGAAGAATCGCAAAACCAGCAAGAAAAG
AATGAACAAGAATTATTGGAATTAGATAAATGGGCAAGTTTGTGGAATTGGTTTAACATAACAAATTGGC
TGTGGTATATAAAATTATTCATAATGATAGTAGGAGGCTTGGTAGGTTTAAGAATAGTTTTTGCTGTACT
TTCTATAGTGAATAGAGTTAGGCAGGGATATTCACCATTATCGTTTCAGACCCACCTCCCAACCCCGAGG
GGACCCGACAGGCCCGAAGGAATAGAAGAAGAAGGTGGAGAGAGAGACAGAGACAGATCCATTCGATTAG
TGAACGGATCGGCACTGCGTGCGCCAATTCTGCAGACAAATGGCAGTATTCATCCACAATTTTAAAAGAA
AAGGGGGGATTGGGGGGTACAGTGCAGGGGAAAGAATAGTAGACATAATAGCAACAGACATACAAACTAA
AGAATTACAAAAACAAATTACAAAAATTCAAAATTTTCGGGTTTATTACAGGGACAGCAGAGATCCAGTT
TGGTTAATTAACATTATGGCCTTAGGTCACTTCATCTCCATGGGGTTCTTCTTCTGATTTTCTAGAAAAT
GAGATGGGGGTGCAGAGAGCTTCCTCAGTGACCTGCCCAGGGTCACATCAGAAATGTCAGAGCTAGAACT
TGAACTCAGATTACTAATCTTAAATTCCATGCCTTGGGGGCATGCAAGTACGATATACAGAAGGAGTGAA
CTCATTAGGGCAGATGACCAATGAGTTTAGGAAAGAAGAGTCCAGGGCAGGGTACATCTACACCACCCGC
CCAGCCCTGGGTGAGTCCAGCCACGTTCACCTCATTATAGTTGCCTCTCTCCAGTCCTACCTTGACGGGA
AGCACAAGCAGAAACTGGGACAGGAGCCCCAGGAGACCAAATCTTCATGGTCCCTCTGGGAGGATGGGTG
GGGAGAGCTGTGGCAGAGGCCTCAGGAGGGGCCCTGCTGCTCAGTGGTGACAGATAGGGGTGAGAAAGCA
GACAGAGTCATTCCGTCAGCATTCTGGGTCTGTTTGGTACTTCTTCTCACGCTAAGGTGGCGGTGTGATA
TGCACAATGGCTAAAAAGCAGGGAGAGCTGGAAAGAAACAAGGACAGAGACAGAGGCCAAGTCAACCAGA
CCAATTCCCAGAGGAAGCAAAGAAACCATTACAGAGACTACAAGGGGGAAGGGAAGGAGAGATGAATTAG
CTTCCCCTGTAAACCTTAGAACCCAGCTGTTGCCAGGGCAACGGGGCAATACCTGTCTCTTCAGAGGAGA
TGAAGTTGCCAGGGTAACTACATCCTGTCTTTCTCAAGGACCATCCCAGAATGTGGCACCCACTAGCCGT
TACCATAGCAACTGCCTCTTTGCCCCACTTAATCCCATCCCGTCTGTTAAAAGGGCCCTATAGTTGGAGG
TGGGGGAGGTAGGAAGAGCGATGATCACTTGTGGACTAAGTTTGTTCGCATCCCCTTCTCCAACCCCCTC
AGTACATCACCCTGGGGGAACAGGGTCCACTTGCTCCTGGGCCCACACAGTCCTGCAGTATTGTGTATAT
AAGGCCAGGGCAAAGAGGAGCAGGTTTTAAAGTGAAAGGCAGGCAGGTGTTGGGGAGGCAGTTACCGGGG
CAACGGGAACAGGGCGTTTCGGAGGTGGTTGCCATGGGGACCTGGATGCTGACGAAGGCTCGCGAGGCTG
TGAGCAGCCACAGTGCCCTGCTCAGAAGCCCCAAGCTCGTCAGTCAAGCCGGTTCTCCGTTTGCACTCAG
GAGCACGGGCAGGCGAGTGGCCCCTAGTTCTGGGGGCAGCGGGGGATCCCCGGGTACCGGTAGGCCACCA
TGTCGCGGAGGCCATGGCTTCTTGCCCTAGCGCTGGCAGTGGCGCTGGCGGCCGGCAGCGCAGGAGCCTC
GACTGGCAGTGACGCGACGGTGCCGGTCGCGACTCAGGATGGCCCCGACTACGTTTTCCACCGTGCCCAC
GAGCGCATGCTCTTCCAAACCTCATACACTCTTGAGAACAATGGTTCTGTTATTTGCATCCCGAACAACG
GCCAGTGCTTCTGCTTGGCTTGGCTTAAATCCAACGGAACAAATGCCGAGAAGTTGGCTGCCAACATTCT
GCAGTGGATTACTTTTGCGCTTTCAGCGCTCTGCCTGATGTTCTACGGCTACCAGACCTGGAAGTCTACT
TGCGGCTGGGAGGAGATTTACGTGGCCACGATCGAGATGATCAAGTTCATCATCGAGTATTTCCATGAGT
TTGACGAACCTGCGGTGATCTACTCATCCAACGGCAACAAGACCGTGTGGCTTCGTTACGCGGAGTGGCT
GCTGACCTGCCCTGTCATTCTTATCCATCTGAGCAACCTTACGGGTCTGGCGAACGACTATAACAAGCGT
ACCATGGGTCTGCTGGTGTCAGATATCGGCACGATCGTGTGGGGCACCACGGCCGCGCTGTCCAAGGGAT
ACGTCCGTGTCATTTTCTTCCTGATGGGCCTGTGCTACGGCATCTACACATTCTTCAACGCAGCCAAGGT
CTACATTGAGGCGTACCACACCGTGCCGAAGGGCCGGTGTCGCCAGGTGGTGACTGGCATGGCTTGGCTC
TTCTTCGTATCATGGGGTATGTTCCCCATCCTGTTCATCCTCGGCCCCGAGGGCTTCGGCGTCCTGAGCG
TGTACGGCTCCACCGTCGGCCACACCATCATTGACCTGATGTCGAAGAACTGCTGGGGTCTGCTCGGCCA
CTACCTGCGCGTGCTGATCCACGAGCATATCCTCATCCACGGCGACATTCGCAAGACCACCAAATTGAAC
ATTGGTGGCACTGAGATTGAGGTCGAGACGCTGGTGGAGGACGAGGCCGAGGCTGGCGCGGTCGCGGCCG
CCGTGAGCAAGGGCGAGGAGCTGTTCACCGGGGTGGTGCCCATCCTGGTCGAGCTGGACGGCGACGTAAA
CGGCCACAAGTTCAGCGTGTCCGGCGAGGGCGAGGGCGATGCCACCTACGGCAAGCTGACCCTGAAGTTC
ATCTGCACCACCGGCAAGCTGCCCGTGCCCTGGCCCACCCTCGTGACCACCTTCGGCTACGGCCTGCAGT
GCTTCGCCCGCTACCCCGACCACATGAAGCAGCACGACTTCTTCAAGTCCGCCATGCCCGAAGGCTACGT
CCAGGAGCGCACCATCTTCTTCAAGGACGACGGCAACTACAAGACCCGCGCCGAGGTGAAGTTCGAGGGC
GACACCCTGGTGAACCGCATCGAGCTGAAGGGCATCGACTTCAAGGAGGACGGCAACATCCTGGGGCACA
AGCTGGAGTACAACTACAACAGCCACAACGTCTATATCATGGCCGACAAGCAGAAGAACGGCATCAAGGT
GAACTTCAAGATCCGCCACAACATCGAGGACGGCAGCGTGCAGCTCGCCGACCACTACCAGCAGAACACC
CCCATCGGCGACGGCCCCGTGCTGCTGCCCGACAACCACTACCTGAGCTACCAGTCCGCCCTGAGCAAAG
ACCCCAACGAGAAGCGCGATCACATGGTCCTGCTGGAGTTCGTGACCGCCGCCGGGATCACTCTCGGCAT
GGACGAGCTGTACAAGTGAGAATTCGATATCAAGCTTATCGATAATCAACCTCTGGATTACAAAATTTGT
GAAAGATTGACTGGTATTCTTAACTATGTTGCTCCTTTTACGCTATGTGGATACGCTGCTTTAATGCCTT
TGTATCATGCTATTGCTTCCCGTATGGCTTTCATTTTCTCCTCCTTGTATAAATCCTGGTTGCTGTCTCT
TTATGAGGAGTTGTGGCCCGTTGTCAGGCAACGTGGCGTGGTGTGCACTGTGTTTGCTGACGCAACCCCC
ACTGGTTGGGGCATTGCCACCACCTGTCAGCTCCTTTCCGGGACTTTCGCTTTCCCCCTCCCTATTGCCA
CGGCGGAACTCATCGCCGCCTGCCTTGCCCGCTGCTGGACAGGGGCTCGGCTGTTGGGCACTGACAATTC
CGTGGTGTTGTCGGGGAAATCATCGTCCTTTCCTTGGCTGCTCGCCTGTGTTGCCACCTGGATTCTGCGC
GGGACGTCCTTCTGCTACGTCCCTTCGGCCCTCAATCCAGCGGACCTTCCTTCCCGCGGCCTGCTGCCGG
CTCTGCGGCCTCTTCCGCGTCTTCGCCTTCGCCCTCAGACGAGTCGGATCTCCCTTTGGGCCGCCTCCCC
GCATCGATACCGTCGACCTCGAGACCTAGAAAAACATGGAGCAATCACAAGTAGCAATACAGCAGCTACC
AATGCTGATTGTGCCTGGCTAGAAGCACAAGAGGAGGAGGAGGTGGGTTTTCCAGTCACACCTCAGGTAC
CTTTAAGACCAATGACTTACAAGGCAGCTGTAGATCTTAGCCACTTTTTAAAAGAAAAGGGGGGACTGGA
AGGGCTAATTCACTCCCAACGAAGACAAGATATCCTTGATCTGTGGATCTACCACACACAAGGCTACTTC
CCTGATTGGCAGAACTACACACCAGGGCCAGGGATCAGATATCCACTGACCTTTGGATGGTGCTACAAGC
TAGTACCAGTTGAGCAAGAGAAGGTAGAAGAAGCCAATGAAGGAGAGAACACCCGCTTGTTACACCCTGT
GAGCCTGCATGGGATGGATGACCCGGAGAGAGAAGTATTAGAGTGGAGGTTTGACAGCCGCCTAGCATTT
CATCACATGGCCCGAGAGCTGCATCCGGACTGTACTGGGTCTCTCTGGTTAGACCAGATCTGAGCCTGGG
AGCTCTCTGGCTAACTAGGGAACCCACTGCTTAAGCCTCAATAAAGCTTGCCTTGAGTGCTTCAAGTAGT
GTGTGCCCGTCTGTTGTGTGACTCTGGTAACTAGAGATCCCTCAGACCCTTTTAGTCAGTGTGGAAAATC
TCTAGCAGGGCCCGTTTAAACCCGCTGATCAGCCTCGACTGTGCCTTCTAGTTGCCAGCCATCTGTTGTT
TGCCCCTCCCCCGTGCCTTCCTTGACCCTGGAAGGTGCCACTCCCACTGTCCTTTCCTAATAAAATGAGG
AAATTGCATCGCATTGTCTGAGTAGGTGTCATTCTATTCTGGGGGGTGGGGTGGGGCAGGACAGCAAGGG
GGAGGATTGGGAAGACAATAGCAGGCATGCTGGGGATGCGGTGGGCTCTATGGCTTCTGAGGCGGAAAGA
ACCAGCTGGGGCTCTAGGGGGTATCCCC
[124 nt withheld, positions 7309-7432]
C
[91 nt withheld, positions 7434-7524]
A
[49 nt withheld, positions 7526-7574]
CCTTTGACGTTGGAGTCCACGTTCTTT
[37 nt withheld, positions 7602-7638]
ACCCTATCTCGGTCTATTCTTTTGATTTATAAGGGATTTTGCCGATTTCGGCCTATTGGTTAAAAAATGA
GCTGATTTAACAAAAATTTAACGCGAATTAATTCTGTGGAATGTGTGTCAGTTAGGGTGTGGAAAGTCCC
CAGGCTCCCCAGCAGGCAGAAGTATGCAAAGCATGCATCTCAATTAGTCAGCAACCAGGTGTGGAAAGTC
CCCAGGCTCCCCAGCAGGCAGAAGTATGCAAAGCATGCATCTCAATTAGTCAGCAACCATAGTCCCGCCC
CTAACTCCGCCCATCCCGCCCCTAACTCCGCCCAGTTCCGCCCATTCTCCGCCCCATGGCTGACTAATTT
TTTTTATTTATGCAGAGGCCGAGGCCGCCTCTGCCTCTGAGCTATTCCAGAAGTAGTGAGGAGGCTTTTT
TGGAGGCCTAGGCTTTTGCAAAAAGCTCCCGGGAGCTTGTATATCCATTTTCGGATCTGATCAGCACGTG
TTGACAATTAATCATCGGCATAGTATATCGGCATAGTATAATACGACAAGGTGAGGAACTAAACCATGGC
CAAGTTGACCAGTGCCGTTCCGGTGCTCACCGCGCGCGACGTCGCCGGAGCGGTCGAGTTCTGGACCGAC
CGGCTCGGGTTCTCCCGGGACTTCGTGGAGGACGACTTCGCCGGTGTGGTCCGGGACGACGTGACCCTGT
TCATCAGCGCGGTCCAGGACCAGGTGGTGCCGGACAACACCCTGGCCTGGGTGTGGGTGCGCGGCCTGGA
CGAGCTGTACGCCGAGTGGTCGGAGGTCGTGTCCACGAACTTCCGGGACGCCTCCGGGCCGGCCATGACC
GAGATCGGCGAGCAGCCGTGGGGGCGGGAGTTCGCCCTGCGCGACCCGGCCGGCAACTGCGTGCACTTCG
TGGCCGAGGAGCAGGACTGACACGTGCTACGAGATTTCGATTCCACCGCCGCCTTCTATGAAAGGTTGGG
CTTCGGAATCGTTTTCCGGGACGCCGGCTGGATGATCCTCCAGCGCGGGGATCTCATGCTGGAGTTCTTC
GCCCACCCCAACTTGTTTATTGCAGCTTATAATGGTTACAAATAAAGCAATAGCATCACAAATTTCACAA
ATAAAGCATTTTTTTCACTGCATTCTAGTTGTGGTTTGTCCAAACTCATCAATGTATCTTATCATGTCTG
TATACCGTCGACCTCTAGCTAGAGCTTGGCGTAATCATGGTCATAGCTGTTTCCTGTGTGAAATTGTTAT
CCGCTCACAATTCCACACAACATACGAGCCGGAAGCATAAAGTGTAAAGCCTGGGGTGCCTAATGAGTGA
GCTAACTCACATTAATTGCGTTGCGCTCACTGCCCGCTTTCCAGTCGGGAAACCTGTCGTGCCAGCTGCA
TTAATGAATCGGCCAACGCGCGGGGAGAGGCGGTTTGCGTATTGGGCGCTCTTCCGCTTCCTCGCTCACT
GACTCGCTGCGCTCGGTCGTTCGGCTGCGGCGAGCGGTATCAGCTCACTCAAAGGCGGTAATACGGTTAT
CCACAGAATCAGGGGATAACGCAGGAAAGAACATGTGAGCAAAAGGCCAGCAAAAGGCCAGGAACCGTAA
AAAGGCCGCGTTGCTGGCGTTTTTCCATAGGCTCCGCCCCCCTGACGAGCATCACAAAAATCGACGCTCA
AGTCAGAGGTGGCGAAACCCGACAGGACTATAAAGATACCAGGCGTTTCCCCCTGGAAGCTCCCTCGTGC
GCTCTCCTGTTCCGACCCTGCCGCTTACCGGATACCTGTCCGCCTTTCTCCCTTCGGGAAGCGTGGCGCT
TTCTCATAGCTCACGCTGTAGGTATCTCAGTTCGGTGTAGGTCGTTCGCTCCAAGCTGGGCTGTGTGCAC
GAACCCCCCGTTCAGCCCGACCGCTGCGCCTTATCCGGTAACTATCGTCTTGAGTCCAACCCGGTAAGAC
ACGACTTATCGCCACTGGCAGCAGCCACTGGTAACAGGATTAGCAGAGCGAGGTATGTAGGCGGTGCTAC
AGAGTTCTTGAAGTGGTGGCCTAACTACGGCTACACTAGAAGAACAGTATTTGGTATCTGCGCTCTGCTG
AAGCCAGTTACCTTCGGAAAAAGAGTTGGTAGCTCTTGATCCGGCAAACAAACCACCGCTGGTAGCGGTG
GTTTTTTTGTTTGCAAGCAGCAGATTACGCGCAGAAAAAAAGGATCTCAAGAAGATCCTTTGATCTTTTC
TACGGGGTCTGACGCTCAGTGGAACGAAAACTCACGTTAAGGGATTTTGGTCATGAGATTATCAAAAAGG
ATCTTCACCTAGATCCTTTTAAATTAAAAATGAAGTTTTAAATCAATCTAAAGTATATATGAGTAAACTT
GGTCTGACAGTTACCAATGCTTAATCAGTGAGGCACCTATCTCAGCGATCTGTCTATTTCGTTCATCCAT
AGTTGCCTGACTCCCCGTCGTGTAGATAACTACGATACGGGAGGGCTTACCATCTGGCCCCAGTGCTGCA
ATGATACCGCGAGACCCACGCTCACCGGCTCCAGATTTATCAGCAATAAACCAGCCAGCCGGAAGGGCCG
AGCGCAGAAGTGGTCCTGCAACTTTATCCGCCTCCATCCAGTCTATTAATTGTTGCCGGGAAGCTAGAGT
AAGTAGTTCGCCAGTTAATAGTTTGCGCAACGTTGTTGCCATTGCTACAGGCATCGTGGTGTCACGCTCG
TCGTTTGGTATGGCTTCATTCAGCTCCGGTTCCCAACGATCAAGGCGAGTTACATGATCCCCCATGTTGT
GCAAAAAAGCGGTTAGCTCCTTCGGTCCTCCGATCGTTGTCAGAAGTAAGTTGGCCGCAGTGTTATCACT
CATGGTTATGGCAGCACTGCATAATTCTCTTACTGTCATGCCATCCGTAAGATGCTTTTCTGTGACTGGT
GAGTACTCAACCAAGTCATTCTGAGAATAGTGTATGCGGCGACCGAGTTGCTCTTGCCCGGCGTCAATAC
GGGATAATACCGCGCCACATAGCAGAACTTTAAAAGTGCTCATCATTGGAAAACGTTCTTCGGGGCGAAA
ACTCTCAAGGATCTTACCGCTGTTGAGATCCAGTTCGATGTAACCCACTCGTGCACCCAACTGATCTTCA
GCATCTTTTACTTTCACCAGCGTTTCTGGGTGAGCAAAAACAGGAAGGCAAAATGCCGCAAAAAAGGGAA
TAAGGGCGACACGGAAATGTTGAATACTCATACTCTTCCTTTTTCAATATTATTGAAGCATTTATCAGGG
TTATTGTCTCATGAGCGGATACATATTTGAATGTATTTAGAAAAATAAACAAATAGGGGTTCCGCGCACA
TTTCCCCGAAAAGTGCCACCTGAC
Features (pLannotate 1.2.2; 30 found; start..end, strand, type, name):
     31..83      -  misc_feature   bom (fragment): basis of mobility region from pBR322
    238..617     +  enhancer       CMV enhancer: human cytomegalovirus immediate early enhancer
    618..817     +  promoter       CMV promoter: human cytomegalovirus (CMV) immediate early promoter
    835..1015    +  LTR            5' LTR (truncated): truncated 5' long terminal repeat (LTR) from HIV-1
   1062..1187    +  misc_feature   HIV-1 Ψ: packaging signal of human immunodeficiency virus type 1
   1171..1534    +  CDS            HIV-1 gag (fragment): gag protein from human immunodeficiency virus 1; gag
   1680..1913    +  misc_feature   RRE: The Rev response element (RRE) of HIV-1 allows for Rev-dependent mRNA export from the nucleus to the cytoplasm.
   2290..2390    +  CDS            Rev (fragment): human immunodeficiency virus 1 (HIV-1) Rev protein; rev; enhances nuclear export of unspliced and incompletely spliced viral mRNAs
   2440..2557    +  misc_feature   cPPT/CTS: central polypurine tract and central termination sequence of HIV-1
   2602..3890    +  promoter       CaMKII promoter: promoter for the mouse calcium/calmodulin-dependent kinase II α subunit
   4973..5686    +  CDS            EYFP: EYFP is a basic (constitutively fluorescent) green/yellow fluorescent protein published in 1996, derived from Aequorea victoria. It is reported to be a very rapidly-maturing weak dimer with high acid sensitivity.
   5690..5714    +  misc_feature   MCS (fragment): pBluescript multiple cloning site
   5714..6302    +  misc_feature   WPRE: woodchuck hepatitis virus posttranscriptional regulatory element
   6239..6820    +  CDS            nef (fragment): NEF_HV1H2 - Experimental evidence at protein level: Swiss-Prot protein existence level 1. Extracellular Nef protein targets CD4(+) T-lymphocytes for apoptosis by interacting with CXCR4 surface receptors. From Human immunodeficiency virus type 1 group M subtype B (isolate HXB2) (HIV-1).
   6827..7007    +  LTR            5' LTR (truncated): truncated 5' long terminal repeat (LTR) from HIV-1
   7039..7263    +  polyA_signal   bGH poly(A) signal: bovine growth hormone polyadenylation signal
   7267..7288    +  promoter       SV40 promoter (fragment): SV40 enhancer and early promoter
   7309..7737    +  rep_origin     f1 ori (sequence partly withheld): f1 bacteriophage origin of replication; arrow indicates direction of (+) strand synthesis
   7751..8080    +  promoter       SV40 promoter: SV40 enhancer and early promoter
   8128..8175    +  promoter       EM7 promoter: synthetic bacterial promoter&nbsp
   8194..8568    +  CDS            BleoR: antibiotic-binding protein; Sh ble from Streptoalloteichus hindustanus; confers resistance to bleomycin, phleomycin, and Zeocin™
   8578..8703    +  CDS            ble (fragment): BLE_KLEPN - Experimental evidence at protein level: Swiss-Prot protein existence level 1. Binding protein with a strong affinity to the bleomycin family of antibiotics. Binds to CL990; an antimitotic-antibiotic compound. From Klebsiella pneumoniae.
   8698..8819    +  polyA_signal   SV40 poly(A) signal: SV40 polyadenylation signal
   8890..8912    -  protein_bind   lac operator (fragment): The lac repressor binds to the lac operator to inhibit transcription in E. coli. This inhibition can be relieved by adding lactose or isopropyl-β-D-thiogalactopyranoside (IPTG). lac repressor encoded by lacI
   8916..8946    -  promoter       lac promoter: promoter for the E. coli lac operon
   8961..8982    -  protein_bind   CAP binding site: CAP binding activates transcription in the presence of cAMP. E. coli catabolite activator protein
   8995..9087    -  CDS            lacI (fragment): lac repressor; lacI; The lac repressor binds to the lac operator to inhibit transcription in E. coli. This inhibition can be relieved by adding lactose or isopropyl-β-D-thiogalactopyranoside (IPTG).
   9270..9858    -  rep_origin     ori: high-copy-number ColE1/pMB1/pBR322/pUC origin of replication
  10029..10889   -  CDS            AmpR: β-lactamase; bla; confers resistance to ampicillin, carbenicillin, and related antibiotics
  10890..10994   -  promoter       AmpR promoter: bla
