[The description below was written by a language model from this plasmid's Addgene catalogue record and pLannotate feature annotations shown in this document.]
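Description:
pLenti-CaMKIIa-C1C2-EYFP is an HIV-1-based lentiviral transfer plasmid for mammalian expression of a light-gated cation channel in neurons. In bacteria it is maintained by a high-copy ColE1/pUC-type origin and selected with ampicillin (AmpR under its own bla promoter). The backbone also carries an f1 origin and an SV40/EM7-driven BleoR cassette lying outside the viral genome, which could in principle give Zeocin-type selection. The annotated sequence is about 11 kb, consistent with the stated backbone plus a 1.77 kb insert.

The viral portion begins with a CMV enhancer/promoter fused to a truncated 5' LTR, which drives genomic RNA production in packaging cells. This is followed by the Ψ packaging signal with a partial gag sequence, the Rev response element for Rev-dependent nuclear export, and the cPPT/CTS. The internal expression cassette uses the mouse CaMKIIα promoter, commonly chosen to bias expression toward excitatory neurons. It drives C1C2, a chimera of channelrhodopsin-1 and channelrhodopsin-2 from Chlamydomonas reinhardtii, fused at its C terminus to EYFP so that expressing cells can be seen by fluorescence. The opsin coding region itself was not recognised by the automated annotation, but it presumably occupies the unannotated gap between the promoter and EYFP; the insert was cloned between BamHI and EcoRI sites. A WPRE downstream enhances transcript stability and expression, and the cassette ends with a truncated 3' LTR followed by a bGH polyadenylation signal.

The associated publication reports the channelrhodopsin crystal structure. This construct would serve to express that chimera in neurons for optogenetic or functional characterisation, once packaged with helper plasmids supplied in trans.
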