Addgene plasmid #35519: pLenti-CaMKIIa-C1C2-EYFP
Depositing lab: Karl Deisseroth. Depositing organization: Stanford University. Publication: Crystal structure of the channelrhodopsin light-gated cation channel. Kato HE, Zhang F, Yizhar O, Ramakrishnan C, Nishizawa T, Hirata K, Ito J, Aita Y, Tsukazaki T, Hayashi S, Hegemann P, Maturana AD, Ishitani R, Deisseroth K, Nureki O. Nature. 2012 Jan 22. doi: 10.1038/nature10870. PubMed 22266941.
Backbone
  Vector backbone: pLenti-CaMKIIa
  Backbone size w/o insert (bp): 9226
  Modifications to backbone: Has a CaMKIIa promoter and a WPRE
  Vector type: Mammalian Expression, Lentiviral
Growth in bacteria
  Bacterial resistance: Ampicillin, 100 μg/mL
  Growth temperature: 37°C
  Growth strain: Stbl3
  Copy number: High Copy
Gene/Insert
  Gene/Insert name: ChR1-ChR2 Chimera (alt name: C1C2)
  Species: Chlamydomonas reinhardtii
  Insert size (bp): 1770
  Promoter: CaMKIIa
  Tag / fusion protein: EYFP (C terminal on insert)
  Cloning method: Restriction Enzyme; 5′ cloning site BamHI (not destroyed); 3′ cloning site EcoRI (not destroyed)
  Sequencing primers: 5′ AGTCCTGCAGTATTGTGTAT; 3′ GCAATAGCATGATACAAAGG
Terms and licenses: Academic/Nonprofit Terms; Industry Terms: Not Available to Industry
How to cite: pLenti-CaMKIIa-C1C2-EYFP was a gift from Karl Deisseroth (Addgene plasmid # 35519 ; http://n2t.net/addgene:35519 ; RRID:Addgene_35519)
