>Addgene plasmid #35519 | pLenti-CaMKIIa-C1C2-EYFP | addgene partial sequence | sequence record 47305 | mCaMKIIa-pro-F2 5'-GGCAAAGAGGAGCAGGTTTT
GGGGAGGCAGTTACCGGGGCAACGGGAACAGGGCGTTTCGGAGGTGGTTGCCATGGGGACCTGGATGCTG
ACGAAGGCTCGCGAGGCTGTGAGCAGCCACAGTGCCCTGCTCAGAAGCCCCAAGCTCGTCAGTCAAGCCG
GTTCTCCGTTTGCACTCAGGAGCACGGGCAGGCGAGTGGCCCCTAGTTCTGGGGGCAGCGGGGGATCCCC
GGGTACCGGTAGGCCACCATGTCGCGGAGGCCATGGCTTCTTGCCCTAGCGCTGGCAGTGGCGCTGGCGG
CCGGCAGCGCAGGAGCCTCGACTGGCAGTGACGCGACGGTGCCGGTCGCGACTCAGGATGGCCCCGACTA
CGTTTTCCACCGTGCCCACGAGCGCATGCTCTTCCAAACCTCATACACTCTTGAGAACAATGGTTCTGTT
ATTTGCATCCCGAACAACGGCCAGTGCTTCTGCTTGGCTTGGCTTAAATCCAACGGAACAAATGCCGAGA
AGTTGGCTGCCAACATTCTGCAGTGGATTACTTTTGCGCTTTCAGCGCTCTGCCTGATGTTCTACGGCTA
CCAGACCTGGAAGTCTACTTGCGGCTGGGAGGAGATTTACGTGGCCACGATCGAGATGATCAAGTTCATC
ATCGAGTATTTCCATGAGTTTGACGAACCTGCGGTGATCTACTCATCCAACGGCAACAAGACCGTGTGGC
TTCGTTACGCGGAGTGGCTGCTGACCTGCCCTGTCATTCTTATCCATCTGAGCAACCTTACGGGTCTGGC
GAACGACTATAACAAGCGTACCATGGGTCTGCTGGTGTCAGATATCGGCACGATCGTGTGGGGCACCACG
GCCGCGCTGTCCAAGGGATACGTCCGTGTCATTTTCTTCCTGATGGGCCTGTGCTACGGCA
