>Addgene plasmid #35519 | pLenti-CaMKIIa-C1C2-EYFP | addgene partial sequence | sequence record 47729 | WPRE-R
AATTTTGTAATCCAGAGGTTGATTATCGATAAGCTTGATATCGAATTCTTACTTGTACAGCTCGTCCATG
CCGAGAGTGATCCCGGCGGCGGTCACGAACTCCAGCAGGACCATGTGATCGCGCTTCTCGTTGGGGTCTT
TGCTCAGGGCGGACTGGTAGCTCAGGTAGTGGTTGTCGGGCAGCAGCACGGGGCCGTCGCCGATGGGGGT
GTTCTGCTGGTAGTGGTCGGCGAGCTGCACGCTGCCGTCCTCGATGTTGTGGCGGATCTTGAAGTTCACC
TTGATGCCGTTCTTCTGCTTGTCGGCCATGATATAGACGTTGTGGCTGTTGTAGTTGTACTCCAGCTTGT
GCCCCAGGATGTTGCCGTCCTCCTTGAAGTCGATGCCCTTCAGCTCGATGCGGTTCACCAGGGTGTCGCC
CTCGAACTTCACCTCGGCGCGGGTCTTGTAGTTGCCGTCGTCCTTGAAGAAGATGGTGCGCTCCTGGACG
TAGCCTTCGGGCATGGCGGACTTGAAGAAGTCGTGCTGCTTCATGTGGTCGGGGTAGCGGGCGAAGCACT
GCAGGCCGTAGCCGAAGGTGGTCACGAGGGTGGGCCAGGGCACGGGCAGCTTGCCGGTGGTGCAGATGAA
CTTCAGGGTCAGCTTGCCGTAGGTGGCATCGCCCTCGCCCTCGCCGGACACGCTGAACTTGTGGCCGTTT
ACGTCGCCGTCCAGCTCGACCAGGATGGGCACCACCCCGGTGAACAGCTCCTCGCCCTTGCTCAC
